>Addgene plasmid #245970 | huCof C147A-mRFP | addgene full sequence | sequence record 490198 | Addgene NGS Result
GCTCATTTTTTAACCAATAGGCCGAAATCGGCAAAATCCCTTATAAATCAAAAGAATAGACCGAGATAGG
GT
[37 nt withheld, positions 73-109]
AAAGAACGTGGACTCCAACGTCAAAGG
[49 nt withheld, positions 137-185]
T
[91 nt withheld, positions 187-277]
G
[124 nt withheld, positions 279-402]
CCATTCGCCATTCAGGATCGAATTAATTCTTAATTAACATCATCAATAATATACCTTATTTTGGATTGAA
GCCAATATGATAATGAGGGGGTGGAGTTTGTGACGTGGCGCGGGGCGTGGGAACGGGGCGGGTGACGTAG
TAGTGTGGCGGAAGTGTGATGTTGCAAGTGTGGCGGAACACATGTAAGCGACGGATGTGGCAAAAGTGAC
GTTTTTGGTGTGCGCCGGTGTACACAGGAAGTGACAATTTTCGCGCGGTTTTAGGCGGATGTTGTAGTAA
ATTTGGGCGTAACCGAGTAAGATTTGGCCATTTTCGCGGGAAAACTGAATAAGAGGAAGTGAAATCTGAA
TAATTTTGTGTTACTCATAGCGCGTAATACTGTAATAGTAATCAATTACGGGGTCATTAGTTCATAGCCC
ATATATGGAGTTCCGCGTTACATAACTTACGGTAAATGGCCCGCCTGGCTGACCGCCCAACGACCCCCGC
CCATTGACGTCAATAATGACGTATGTTCCCATAGTAACGCCAATAGGGACTTTCCATTGACGTCAATGGG
TGGAGTATTTACGGTAAACTGCCCACTTGGCAGTACATCAAGTGTATCATATGCCAAGTACGCCCCCTAT
TGACGTCAATGACGGTAAATGGCCCGCCTGGCATTATGCCCAGTACATGACCTTATGGGACTTTCCTACT
TGGCAGTACATCTACGTATTAGTCATCGCTATTACCATGGTGATGCGGTTTTGGCAGTACATCAATGGGC
GTGGATAGCGGTTTGACTCACGGGGATTTCCAAGTCTCCACCCCATTGACGTCAATGGGAGTTTGTTTTG
GCACCAAAATCAACGGGACTTTCCAAAATGTCGTAACAACTCCGCCCCATTGACGCAAATGGGCGGTAGG
CGTGTACGGTGGGAGGTCTATATAAGCAGAGCTGGTTTAGTGAACCGTCAGATCCGCTAGAGATCTGGTA
CCGTCGACGCGGCCGCTCGAGCCTAAGCTTGATATCGAATTCACCACCATGGCCTCCGGTGTGGCTGTCT
CTGATGGTGTCATCAAGGTGTTCAACGACATGAAGGTGCGTAAGAGCTCAACCCCAGAGGAGGTGAAGAA
GCGCAAGAAGGCGGTGCTCTTCTGCCTGAGTGAGGACAAGAAGAACATCATCCTGGAGGAGGGCAAGGAG
ATCCTGGTGGGCGATGTGGGCCAGACTGTCGACGATCCCTACGCCACCTTTGTCAAGATGCTGCCAGATA
AGGACTGCCGCTATGCCCTCTATGATGCAACCTATGAGACCAAGGAGAGCAAGAAGGAGGATCTGGTGTT
TATCTTCTGGGCCCCCGAGTCTGCGCCCCTTAAGAGCAAAATGATTTATGCCAGCTCCAAGGACGCCATC
AAGAAGAAGCTGACAGGGATCAAGCATGAATTGCAAGCAAACTGCTACGAGGAGGTCAAGGACCGCGCGA
CCCTGGCAGAGAAGCTGGGGGGCAGTGCGGTCATCTCCCTGGAGGGCAAGCCTTTGTTATCCCGGGATCC
GATGGCCTCCTCCGAGGACGTCATCAAGGAGTTCATGCGCTTCAAGGTGCGCATGGAGGGCTCCGTGAAC
GGCCACGAGTTCGAGATCGAGGGCGAGGGCGAGGGCCGCCCCTACGAGGGCACCCAGACCGCCAAGCTGA
AGGTGACCAAGGGCGGCCCCCTGCCCTTCGCCTGGGACATCCTGTCCCCTCAGTTCCAGTACGGCTCCAA
GGCCTACGTGAAGCACCCCGCCGACATCCCCGACTACTTGAAGCTGTCCTTCCCCGAGGGCTTCAAGTGG
GAGCGCGTGATGAACTTCGAGGACGGCGGCGTGGTGACCGTGACCCAGGACTCCTCCCTGCAGGACGGCG
AGTTCATCTACAAGGTGAAGCTGCGCGGCACCAACTTCCCCTCCGACGGCCCCGTAATGCAGAAGAAGAC
CATGGGCTGGGAGGCCTCCACCGAGCGGATGTACCCCGAGGACGGCGCCCTGAAGGGCGAGATCAAGATG
AGGCTGAAGCTGAAGGACGGCGGCCACTACGACGCCGAGGTCAAGACCACCTACATGGCCAAGAAGCCCG
TGCAGCTGCCCGGCGCCTACAAGACCGACATCAAGCTGGACATCACCTCCCACAACGAGGACTACACCAT
CGTGGAACAGTACGAGCGCGCCGAGGGCCGCCACTCCACCGGCGCCTAAGAATTGGCCGCGACTCTAGAT
AACTGATCATAATCAGCCATACCACATTTGTAGAGGTTTTACTTGCTTTAAAAAACCTCCCACACCTCCC
CCTGAACCTGAAACATAAAATGAATGCAATTGTTGTTGTTAACTTGTTTATTGCAGCTTATAATGGTTAC
AAATAAAGCAATAGCATCACAAATTTCACAAATAAAGCATTTTTTTCACTGCATTCTAGTTGTGGTTTGT
CCAAACTCATCAATGTATCTTAACGCGGATCTGGGCGTGGTTAAGGGTGGGAAAGAATATATAAGGTGGG
GGTCTTATGTAGTTTTGTATCTGTTTTGCAGCAGCCGCCGCCGCCATGAGCACCAACTCGTTTGATGGAA
GCATTGTGAGCTCATATTTGACAACGCGCATGCCCCCATGGGCCGGGGTGCGTCAGAATGTGATGGGCTC
CAGCATTGATGGTCGCCCCGTCCTGCCCGCAAACTCTACTACCTTGACCTACGAGACCGTGTCTGGAACG
CCGTTGGAGACTGCAGCCTCCGCCGCCGCTTCAGCCGCTGCAGCCACCGCCCGCGGGATTGTGACTGACT
TTGCTTTCCTGAGCCCGCTTGCAAGCAGTGCAGCTTCCCGTTCATCCGCCCGCGATGACAAGTTGACGGC
TCTTTTGGCACAATTGGATTCTTTGACCCGGGAACTTAATGTCGTTTCTCAGCAGCTGTTGGATCTGCGC
CAGCAGGTTTCTGCCCTGAAGGCTTCCTCCCCTCCCAATGCGGTTTAAAACATAAATAAAAAACCAGACT
CTGTTTGGATTTGGATCAAGCAAGTGTCTTGCTGTCTTTATTTAGGGGTTTTGCGCGCGCGGTAGGCCCG
GGACCAGCGGTCTCGGTCGTTGAGGGTCCTGTGTATTTTTTCCAGGACGTGGTAAAGGTGACTCTGGATG
TTCAGATACATGGGCATAAGCCCGTCTCTGGGGTGGAGGTAGCACCACTGCAGAGCTTCATGCTGCGGGG
TGGTGTTGTAGATGATCCAGTCGTAGCAGGAGCGCTGGGCGTGGTGCCTAAAAATGTCTTTCAGTAGCAA
GCTGATTGCCAGGGGCAGGCCCTTGGTGTAAGTGTTTACAAAGCGGTTAAGCTGGGATGGGTGCATACGT
GGGGATATGAGATGCATCTTGGACTGTATTTTTAGGTTGGCTATGTTCCCAGCCATATCCCTCCGGGGAT
TCATGTTGTGCAGAACCACCAGCACAGTGTATCCGGTGCACTTGGGAAATTTGTCATGTAGCTTAGAAGG
AAATGCGTGGAAGAACTTGGAGACGCCCTTGTGACCTCCAAGATTTTCCATGCATTCGTCCATAATGATG
GCAATGGGCCCACGGGCGGCGGCCTGGGCGAAGATATTTCTGGGATCACTAACGTCATAGTTGTGTTCCA
GGATGAGATCGTCATAGGCCATTTTTACAAAGCGCGGGCGGAGGGTGCCAGACTGCGGTATAATGGTTCC
ATCCGGCCCAGGGGCGTAGTTACCCTCACAGATTTGCATTTCCCACGCTTTGAGTTCAGATGGGGGGATC
ATGTCTACCTGCGGGGCGATGAAGAAAACGGTTTCCGGGGTAGGGGAGATCAGCTGGGAAGAAAGCAGGT
TCCTGAGCAGCTGCGACTTACCGCAGCCGGTGGGCCCGTAAATCACACCTATTACCGGCTGCAACTGGTA
GTTAAGAGAGCTGCAGCTGCCGTCATCCCTGAGCAGGGGGGCCACTTCGTTAAGCATGTCCCTGACTCGC
ATGTTTTCCCTGACCAAATCCGCCAGAAGGCGCTCGCCGCCCAGCGATAGCAGTTCTTGCAAGGAAGCAA
AGTTTTTCAACGGTTTGAGACCGTCCGCCGTAGGCATGCTTTTGAGCGTTTGACCAAGCAGTTCCAGGCG
GTCCCACAGCTCGGTCACCTGCTCTACGGCATCTCGATCCAGCATATCTCCTCGTTTCGCGGGTTGGGGC
GGCTTTCGCTGTACGGCAGTAGTCGGTGCTCGTCCAGACGGGCCAGGGTCATGTCTTTCCACGGGCGCAG
GGTCCTCGTCAGCGTAGTCTGGGTCACGGTGAAGGGGTGCGCTCCGGGCTGCGCGCTGGCCAGGGTGCGC
TTGAGGCTGGTCCTGCTGGTGCTGAAGCGCTGCCGGTCTTCGCCCTGCGCGTCGGCCAGGTAGCATTTGA
CCATGGTGTCATAGTCCAGCCCCTCCGCGGCGTGGCCCTTGGCGCGCAGCTTGCCCTTGGAGGAGGCGCC
GCACGAGGGGCAGTGCAGACTTTTGAGGGCGTAGAGCTTGGGCGCGAGAAATACCGATTCCGGGGAGTAG
GCATCCGCGCCGCAGGCCCCGCAGACGGTCTCGCATTCCACGAGCCAGGTGAGCTCTGGCCGTTCGGGGT
CAAAAACCAGGTTTCCCCCATGCTTTTTGATGCGTTTCTTACCTCTGGTTTCCATGAGCCGGTGTCCACG
CTCGGTGACGAAAAGGCTGTCCGTGTCCCCGTATACAGACTTGAGAGGGAGTTTAAACGAATTCAATAGC
TTGTTGCATGGGCGGCGATATAAAATGCAAGGTGCTGCTCAAAAAATCAGGCAAAGCCTCGCGCAAAAAA
GAAAGCACATCGTAGTCATGCTCATGCAGATAAAGGCAGGTAAGCTCCGGAACCACCACAGAAAAAGACA
CCATTTTTCTCTCAAACATGTCTGCGGGTTTCTGCATAAACACAAAATAAAATAACAAAAAAACATTTAA
ACATTAGAAGCCTGTCTTACAACAGGAAAAACAACCCTTATAAGCATAAGACGGACTACGGCCATGCCGG
CGTGACCGTAAAAAAACTGGTCACCGTGATTAAAAAGCACCACCGACAGCTCCTCGGTCATGTCCGGAGT
CATAATGTAAGACTCGGTAAACACATCAGGTTGATTCACATCGGTCAGTGCTAAAAAGCGACCGAAATAG
CCCGGGGGAATACATACCCGCAGGCGTAGAGACAACATTACAGCCCCCATAGGAGGTATAACAAAATTAA
TAGGAGAGAAAAACACATAAACACCTGAAAAACCCTCCTGCCTAGGCAAAATAGCACCCTCCCGCTCCAG
AACAACATACAGCGCTTCCACAGCGGCAGCCATAACAGTCAGCCTTACCAGTAAAAAAGAAAACCTATTA
AAAAAACACCACTCGACACGGCACCAGCTCAATCAGTCACAGTGTAAAAAAGGGCCAAGTGCAGAGCGAG
TATATATAGGACTAAAAAATGACGTAACGGTTAAAGTCCACAAAAAACACCCAGAAAACCGCACGCGAAC
CTACGCCCAGAAACGAAAGCCAAAAAACCCACAACTTCCTCAAATCGTCACTTCCGTTTTCCCACGTTAC
GTCACTTCCCATTTTAAGAAAACTACAATTCCCAACACATACAAGTTACTCCGCCCTAAAACCTACGTCA
CCCGCCCCGTTCCCACGCCCCGCGCCACGTCACAAACTCCACCCCCTCATTATCATATTGGCTTCAATCC
AAAATAAGGTATATTATTGATGATGTTAATTAACATGCATGGATCGATCCATATGCGGTGTGAAATACCG
CACAGATGCGTAAGGAGAAAATACCGCATCAGGCGCTCTTCCGCTTCCTCGCTCACTGACTCGCTGCGCT
CGGTCGTTCGGCTGCGGCGAGCGGTATCAGCTCACTCAAAGGCGGTAATACGGTTATCCACAGAATCAGG
GGATAACGCAGGAAAGAACATGTGAGCAAAAGGCCAGCAAAAGGCCAGGAACCGTAAAAAGGCCGCGTTG
CTGGCGTTTTTCCATAGGCTCCGCCCCCCTGACGAGCATCACAAAAATCGACGCTCAAGTCAGAGGTGGC
GAAACCCGACAGGACTATAAAGATACCAGGCGTTTCCCCCTGGAAGCTCCCTCGTGCGCTCTCCTGTTCC
GACCCTGCCGCTTACCGGATACCTGTCCGCCTTTCTCCCTTCGGGAAGCGTGGCGCTTTCTCATAGCTCA
CGCTGTAGGTATCTCAGTTCGGTGTAGGTCGTTCGCTCCAAGCTGGGCTGTGTGCACGAACCCCCCGTTC
AGCCCGACCGCTGCGCCTTATCCGGTAACTATCGTCTTGAGTCCAACCCGGTAAGACACGACTTATCGCC
ACTGGCAGCAGCCACTGGTAACAGGATTAGCAGAGCGAGGTATGTAGGCGGTGCTACAGAGTTCTTGAAG
TGGTGGCCTAACTACGGCTACACTAGAAGGACAGTATTTGGTATCTGCGCTCTGCTGAAGCCAGTTACCT
TCGGAAAAAGAGTTGGTAGCTCTTGATCCGGCAAACAAACCACCGCTGGTAGCGGTGGTTTTTTTGTTTG
CAAGCAGCAGATTACGCGCAGAAAAAAAGGATCTCAAGAAGATCCTTTGATCTTTTCTACGGGGTCTGAC
GCTCAGTGGAACGAAAACTCACGTTAAGGGATTTTGGTCATGAGATTATCAAAAAGGATCTTCACCTAGA
TCCTTTTAAATTAAAAATGAAGTTTTAAATCAATCTAAAGTATATATGAGTAAACTTGGTCTGACAGTTA
CCAATGCTTAATCAGTGAGGCACCTATCTCAGCGATCTGTCTATTTCGTTCATCCATAGTTGCCTGACTC
CCCGTCGTGTAGATAACTACGATACGGGAGGGCTTACCATCTGGCCCCAGTGCTGCAATGATACCGCGAG
ACCCACGCTCACCGGCTCCAGATTTATCAGCAATAAACCAGCCAGCCGGAAGGGCCGAGCGCAGAAGTGG
TCCTGCAACTTTATCCGCCTCCATCCAGTCTATTAATTGTTGCCGGGAAGCTAGAGTAAGTAGTTCGCCA
GTTAATAGTTTGCGCAACGTTGTTGCCATTGCTGCAGCCATGAGATTATCAAAAAGGATCTTCACCTAGA
TCCTTTTCACGTAGAAAGCCAGTCCGCAGAAACGGTGCTGACCCCGGATGAATGTCAGCTACTGGGCTAT
CTGGACAAGGGAAAACGCAAGCGCAAAGAGAAAGCAGGTAGCTTGCAGTGGGCTTACATGGCGATAGCTA
GACTGGGCGGTTTTATGGACAGCAAGCGAACCGGAATTGCCAGCTGGGGCGCCCTCTGGTAAGGTTGGGA
AGCCCTGCAAAGTAAACTGGATGGCTTTCTTGCCGCCAAGGATCTGATGGCGCAGGGGATCAAGCTCTGA
TCAAGAGACAGGATGAGGATCGTTTCGCATGATTGAACAAGATGGATTGCACGCAGGTTCTCCGGCCGCT
TGGGTGGAGAGGCTATTCGGCTATGACTGGGCACAACAGACAATCGGCTGCTCTGATGCCGCCGTGTTCC
GGCTGTCAGCGCAGGGGCGCCCGGTTCTTTTTGTCAAGACCGACCTGTCCGGTGCCCTGAATGAACTGCA
AGACGAGGCAGCGCGGCTATCGTGGCTGGCCACGACGGGCGTTCCTTGCGCAGCTGTGCTCGACGTTGTC
ACTGAAGCGGGAAGGGACTGGCTGCTATTGGGCGAAGTGCCGGGGCAGGATCTCCTGTCATCTCACCTTG
CTCCTGCCGAGAAAGTATCCATCATGGCTGATGCAATGCGGCGGCTGCATACGCTTGATCCGGCTACCTG
CCCATTCGACCACCAAGCGAAACATCGCATCGAGCGAGCACGTACTCGGATGGAAGCCGGTCTTGTCGAT
CAGGATGATCTGGACGAAGAGCATCAGGGGCTCGCGCCAGCCGAACTGTTCGCCAGGCTCAAGGCGAGCA
TGCCCGACGGCGAGGATCTCGTCGTGACCCATGGCGATGCCTGCTTGCCGAATATCATGGTGGAAAATGG
CCGCTTTTCTGGATTCATCGACTGTGGCCGGCTGGGTGTGGCGGACCGCTATCAGGACATAGCGTTGGCT
ACCCGTGATATTGCTGAAGAGCTTGGCGGCGAATGGGCTGACCGCTTCCTCGTGCTTTACGGTATCGCCG
CTCCCGATTCGCAGCGCATCGCCTTCTATCGCCTTCTTGACGAGTTCTTCTGAATTTTGTTAAAATTTTT
GTTAAATCA
Features (pLannotate 1.2.2; 21 found; start..end, strand, type, name):
     44..402     -  rep_origin     f1 ori (sequence partly withheld): f1 bacteriophage origin of replication; arrow indicates direction of (+) strand synthesis
    440..542     +  repeat_region  ITR: inverted terminal repeat of human adenovirus serotype 5 inverted
    630..780     +  misc_signal    Ad5 Ψ: packaging signal for adenovirus serotype 5
    838..1141    +  enhancer       CMV enhancer: human cytomegalovirus immediate early enhancer
   1142..1345    +  promoter       CMV promoter: human cytomegalovirus (CMV) immediate early promoter
   1406..1424    -  misc_feature   MCS (fragment): pBluescript multiple cloning site
   1431..1928    +  CDS            CFL1: COF1_HUMAN - Also known as CFL. Experimental evidence at protein level: Swiss-Prot protein existence level 1. Binds to F-actin and exhibits pH-sensitive F-actin depolymerizing activity (PubMed:11812157). In conjunction with the subcortical maternal complex (SCMC), plays an essential role for zygotes to progress beyond the first embryonic cell divisions via regulation of actin dynamics (PubMed:15580268). Required for the centralization of the mitotic spindle and symmetric division of zygotes (By similarity). Plays a role in the regulation of cell morphology and cytoskeletal organization in epit
   1944..2621    +  CDS            mRFP1: monomeric derivative of DsRed (Campbell et al., 2002) mammalian codon-optimized
   2646..2730    +  CDS            large T antigen (fragment): large T antigen from SV40 (simian virus 40)
   2753..2874    +  polyA_signal   SV40 poly(A) signal: SV40 polyadenylation signal
   2968..3387    +  CDS            IX: CAP9_ADE05 - Experimental evidence at protein level: Swiss-Prot protein existence level 1. Structural component of the virion that acts as a cement protein on the capsid exterior and forms triskelion structures consisting of three molecules that stabilize three hexon trimers at the center of each icosahedral facet and fixes the peripentonal hexons. Dispensable for assembly. During virus entry, recruits the anterograde motor kinesin-1 to the capsid docked at the nuclear pore complex thereby subjecting the docked capsid to a pulling force. The resulting tension leads to capsid disruption, disper
   3453..4787    -  CDS            IVa2: PKG1_ADE05 - Experimental evidence at protein level: Swiss-Prot protein existence level 1. Component of the packaging machinery which encapsidates the viral DNA into preformed capsids and transcriptional activator of the viral major late promoter (MLP). Binds, along with packaging proteins 2 and 3, to the specific packaging sequence on the left end of viral genomic DNA and displays ATPase activity thereby providing the power stroke of the packaging machinery. The activity of packaging protein IVa2 is stimulated by protein 33K which acts as a terminase. May be the protein that pumps DNA into th
   5160..5321    -  CDS            E4RF2_ADE02 (fragment): Protein predicted: Swiss-Prot protein existence level 4. From Human adenovirus C serotype 2 (HAdV-2) (Human adenovirus 2).
   5372..5755    -  CDS            E4RF1_ADE02: Experimental evidence at protein level: Swiss-Prot protein existence level 1. May modulate tight-junctions functions of infected cells through interactions with PDZ proteins. E4 ORF1 has ben show for Adenovirus 9 to interact with protein involved in tight junction regulation. May play a role in mTOR activation by activating PI3- kinase, thus overriding cellular checkpoint for translation. From Human adenovirus C serotype 2 (HAdV-2) (Human adenovirus 2).
   6065..6167    -  repeat_region  ITR: inverted terminal repeat of human adenovirus serotype 5 inverted
   6191..6245    +  misc_feature   bom (fragment): basis of mobility region from pBR322
   6431..7019    -  rep_origin     ori: high-copy-number ColE1/pMB1/pBR322/pUC origin of replication
   7191..7505    -  CDS            bla(M) (fragment): β-lactamase lacking the signal sequence; bla(M); allows cytosolic expression of β-lactamase
   7550..7819    +  CDS            tnpA (fragment): TN5P_ECOLX - Also known as tnp. Experimental evidence at protein level: Swiss-Prot protein existence level 1. Mediates transposition of transposon Tn5 by a 'cut and paste' mechanism. First, the monomeric transposase binds the 19 bp inverted DNA repeats flanking the transposon. Then, dimerization of the DNA- bound transposase creates a synaptic DNA complex. After nicking of the first DNA strand, excision of the transposon proceeds through a series of intermediates. The transposase then mediates the insertion of the transposon at a new site by strand transfer. The activity of the wild- type tran
   7851..8645    +  CDS            NeoR/KanR: aminoglycoside phosphotransferase from Tn5; aph(3')-II (or nptII); confers resistance to neomycin, kanamycin, and G418 (Geneticin®)
   8655..8671    -  rep_origin     f1 ori (fragment): f1 bacteriophage origin of replication; arrow indicates direction of (+) strand synthesis
