[The description below was written by a language model from this plasmid's Addgene catalogue record and pLannotate feature annotations shown in this document.]
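Description:
huCof C147A-mRFP is a mammalian expression plasmid built on pShuttle-CMV, the adenoviral shuttle backbone. It carries human cofilin 1 (CFL1) with cysteine 147 changed to alanine, fused at its C terminus to the monomeric red fluorescent protein mRFP1. The fusion is transcribed from the human cytomegalovirus immediate-early enhancer and promoter and terminated by an SV40 polyadenylation signal. In bacteria the plasmid replicates from a high-copy ColE1/pUC-type origin and is selected with kanamycin through the Tn5 aminoglycoside phosphotransferase (NeoR/KanR) gene. An f1 origin and fragments of β-lactamase and Tn5 transposase are also annotated as backbone remnants. The catalogue lists neomycin/G418 as the mammalian selectable marker, but the feature table shows no eukaryotic promoter in front of NeoR/KanR.

The expression cassette sits within adenovirus serotype 5 sequences typical of a shuttle vector. The left inverted terminal repeat and the Ψ packaging signal lie upstream. Downstream lies a block of viral sequence covering the IX and IVa2 genes, followed by a second block with E4 ORF1/ORF2 sequence and the right ITR. In shuttle systems of this kind, these viral stretches serve as homology arms for recombination with an adenoviral backbone plasmid to produce a replication-defective recombinant genome. The plasmid can also be transfected directly for transient expression.

According to the record, the construct expresses cofilin with one of its four cysteines replaced by alanine, and this mutant still incorporates into cofilin-actin (cofilactin) rods. The mRFP tag allows that incorporation to be followed by fluorescence. The associated study examined how intermolecular disulfide bonds contribute to rod formation, in the context of actin regulation and neurodegenerative disease.
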