Addgene plasmid #245970: huCof C147A-mRFP
Purpose: Expression of cof with one of 4 cys mutated to ala .Incorporates into cofilactin rods
Depositing lab: James Bamburg. Depositing organization: Colorado State University, Fort Collins. Publication: Incorporation of cofilin into rods depends on disulfide intermolecular bonds: implications for actin regulation and neurodegenerative disease. Bernstein BW, Shaw AE, Minamide LS, Pak CW, Bamburg JR. J Neurosci. 2012 May 9;32(19):6670-81. doi: 10.1523/JNEUROSCI.6020-11.2012. PubMed 22573689.
Backbone
  Vector backbone: pShuttle CMV
  Backbone manufacturer: Gift from Bert Vogelstein in 1999
  Backbone size w/o insert (bp): 7470
  Vector type: Mammalian Expression
  Selectable markers: Neomycin (select with G418)
Growth in bacteria
  Bacterial resistance: Kanamycin, 50 μg/mL
  Growth temperature: 37°C
  Growth strain: DH5alpha
  Copy number: High Copy
Gene/Insert
  Gene/Insert name: cofilin 1 (cfl1)
  Species: H. sapiens (human)
  Mutation: C147A
  Entrez Gene: CFL1 (a.k.a. CFL, HEL-S-15, cofilin)
  Promoter: CMV
  Tag / fusion protein: mRFP (C terminal on insert)
  Cloning method: Restriction Enzyme; 5′ cloning site Unspecified (unknown if destroyed)
Terms and licenses: Academic/Nonprofit Terms; Industry Terms: Not Available to Industry
How to cite: huCof C147A-mRFP was a gift from James Bamburg (Addgene plasmid # 245970 ; http://n2t.net/addgene:245970 ; RRID:Addgene_245970)
